Addgene plasmid #73965: pcDNA3.1-FLAG-SBP-STAG2 (S653X)
Purpose: STAG2 cDNA (CCDS43990) S653X
Depositing lab: Todd Waldman. Depositing organization: Georgetown University. Publication: Intact Cohesion, Anaphase, and Chromosome Segregation in Human Cells Harboring Tumor-Derived Mutations in STAG2. Kim JS, He X, Orr B, Wutz G, Hill V, Peters JM, Compton DA, Waldman T. PLoS Genet. 2016 Feb 12;12(2):e1005865. doi: 10.1371/journal.pgen.1005865. eCollection 2016 Feb. PGENETICS-D-15-02663 PubMed 26871722.
Backbone
  Vector backbone: pcDNA3.1
  Backbone manufacturer: Invitrogen
  Backbone size w/o insert (bp): 5428
  Total vector size (bp): 9379
  Vector type: Mammalian Expression
  Selectable markers: Neomycin (select with G418)
Growth in bacteria
  Bacterial resistance: Ampicillin, 100 μg/mL
  Growth temperature: 37°C
  Growth strain: DH5alpha
  Copy number: High Copy
Gene/Insert
  Gene/Insert name: STAG2
  Species: H. sapiens (human)
  Insert size (bp): 3951
  Mutation: S653X
  GenBank ID: NM_001042749
  Entrez Gene: STAG2 (a.k.a. SA-2, SA2, SCC3B, bA517O1.1)
  Tag / fusion protein: FLAG-SBP (N terminal on insert)
  Cloning method: Restriction Enzyme; 5′ cloning site BamH I (not destroyed); 3′ cloning site Not I (not destroyed)
  Sequencing primers: 5′ T7
Terms and licenses: Academic/Nonprofit Terms; Industry Terms: Not Available to Industry
How to cite: pcDNA3.1-FLAG-SBP-STAG2 (S653X) was a gift from Todd Waldman (Addgene plasmid # 73965 ; http://n2t.net/addgene:73965 ; RRID:Addgene_73965)
