[The description below was written by a language model from this plasmid's Addgene catalogue record.]
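Description:
pcDNA3.1-FLAG-SBP-STAG2 (S653X) is a mammalian expression plasmid built on the Invitrogen pcDNA3.1 backbone, with a total size of about 9.4 kb, of which roughly 3.95 kb is insert. It is maintained in E. coli as a high-copy plasmid under ampicillin selection, and it carries a neomycin resistance marker so that transfected mammalian cells can be selected with G418. The record does not list individual regulatory elements. pcDNA3.1 vectors conventionally drive the insert from the CMV immediate-early promoter, and a T7 promoter site upstream of the cloning region is consistent with the T7 sequencing primer recorded here.

The insert is the human STAG2 cDNA, cloned between BamHI and NotI sites that both remain intact. STAG2 (also called SA2 or SCC3B) encodes a subunit of the cohesin complex. This version carries the S653X mutation, a nonsense change that replaces serine 653 with a stop codon, so the expected product is a truncated protein even though the insert spans the full-length cDNA. An N-terminal FLAG-SBP tandem tag is fused to the insert. FLAG allows antibody-based detection and immunoprecipitation, and the streptavidin-binding peptide allows capture on streptavidin resin. Because the tag lies upstream of the premature stop, it should be retained on the truncated product.

The associated publication concerns tumor-derived STAG2 mutations and their effects on cohesion, anaphase and chromosome segregation in human cells. The plasmid therefore appears suited to expressing this mutant in human cells to examine its stability, its interactions with cohesin partners and its function relative to wild-type STAG2.
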