>Addgene plasmid #73965 | pcDNA3.1-FLAG-SBP-STAG2 (S653X) | depositor partial sequence | sequence record 137461 | pcDNA3.1-FLAG-SBP-STAG2 (S653X) sequence 3951 bps
ATGGACTACAAGGACGACGACGACAAGATGGACGAGAAGACCACCGGCTGGCGCGGCGGCCACGTGGTGG
AGGGCCTGGCCGGCGAGCTGGAGCAGCTGCGCGCCCGCCTGGAGCACCACCCCCAGGGCCAGCGCGAGCC
CGGCGGCATAGCAGCTCCAGAAATACCAACTGATTTTAATCTACTACAGGAGTCAGAAACACATTTTTCT
TCTGACACAGATTTTGAAGATATCGAAGGAAAAAACCAAAAGCAAGGCAAAGGCAAAACTTGTAAAAAAG
GCAAAAAGGGCCCAGCAGAAAAGGGCAAAGGTGGAAATGGAGGAGGAAAACCTCCTTCTGGTCCAAACCG
AATGAATGGTCATCACCAACAGAATGGAGTGGAAAACATGATGTTGTTTGAAGTTGTTAAAATGGGCAAG
AGTGCTATGCAGTCGGTGGTAGATGATTGGATAGAATCATACAAGCATGACCGAGATATAGCACTTCTTG
ACCTTATCAACTTTTTTATTCAGTGTTCAGGCTGTAAAGGAGTTGTCACAGCAGAAATGTTTAGACATAT
GCAGAACTCTGAGATAATTCGAAAAATGACTGAAGAGTTCGATGAGGATAGTGGAGATTATCCACTTACC
ATGGCTGGTCCTCAGTGGAAGAAGTTCAAATCCAGTTTTTGTGAGTTCATTGGCGTGTTAGTACGGCAAT
GTCAATATAGTATCATATATGATGAGTATATGATGGATACAGTCATTTCACTTCTTACAGGATTGTCTGA
CTCACAAGTCAGAGCATTTCGACATACAAGCACCCTGGCAGCTATGAAGTTGATGACAGCTTTGGTGAAT
GTGGCACTAAATCTTAGCATTAATATGGATAATACACAAAGACAATATGAAGCAGAACGGAATAAAATGA
TTGGAAAACGAGCCAATGAGAGGCTAGAACTCCTGCTACAAAAGCGGAAAGAGCTTCAGGAAAATCAAGA
TGAAATAGAAAATATGATGAATGCAATATTTAAAGGAGTGTTTGTACATAGATACCGTGATGCGATAGCT
GAAATTCGAGCTATTTGCATTGAAGAGATTGGCATTTGGATGAAGATGTATAGTGATGCCTTTCTTAATG
ACAGTTATTTAAAATATGTTGGTTGGACTATGCATGATAAGCAAGGTGAAGTAAGACTCAAATGTCTTAC
TGCTCTACAAGGGCTTTATTATAACAAAGAGCTTAATTCCAAACTGGAACTTTTTACCAGTCGGTTCAAG
GATAGAATTGTGTCTATGACCCTTGACAAAGAATATGATGTTGCAGTACAAGCAATAAAATTACTCACTC
TTGTTTTACAGAGTAGTGAAGAAGTTCTCACTGCAGAAGATTGTGAAAATGTCTATCATCTGGTTTATTC
AGCTCACCGGCCAGTAGCAGTAGCAGCTGGAGAATTTCTCTACAAAAAGCTCTTCAGTCGTAGAGATCCA
GAGGAGGATGGAATGATGAAAAGAAGAGGAAGACAAGGTCCAAATGCCAACCTTGTTAAGACATTGGTTT
TTTTCTTTCTAGAAAGTGAGTTACATGAGCATGCAGCATACCTTGTGGATAGCATGTGGGACTGTGCTAC
TGAGCTGCTGAAAGACTGGGAATGTATGAATAGCTTGTTACTGGAAGAGCCACTTAGTGGAGAGGAAGCA
CTAACAGATAGGCAAGAGAGTGCTCTGATTGAAATAATGCTTTGTACCATTAGACAAGCGGCTGAATGTC
ATCCTCCCGTGGGAAGAGGGACAGGAAAAAGGGTGCTTACAGCAAAGGAGAAGAAGACACAGTTGGATGA
TAGGACAAAAATCACTGAGCTTTTTGCCGTGGCCCTTCCTCAGTTATTAGCAAAATACTCTGTAGATGCA
GAAAAGGTGACTAACTTGTTGCAGTTGCCTCAGTACTTTGATTTGGAAATATATACCACTGGACGATTAG
AAAAGCATTTGGATGCCTTATTGCGACAGATCCGGAATATTGTAGAGAAGCACACAGATACAGATGTTTT
GGAAGCATGTTCTAAAACTTACCATGCACTCTGTAATGAAGAGTTCACAATCTTCAACAGAGTAGATATT
TGAAGAAGTCAACTGATAGATGAATTGGCAGATAAATTTAACCGGCTTCTTGAAGATTTTCTGCAAGAGG
GTGAAGAACCTGATGAAGATGATGCATATCAGGTATTGTCAACATTGAAGAGGATCACTGCTTTTCATAA
TGCCCATGACCTTTCAAAGTGGGATTTATTTGCTTGTAATTACAAACTCTTGAAAACTGGAATCGAAAAT
GGAGACATGCCTGAGCAGATTGTTATTCACGCACTGCAGTGTACTCACTATGTAATCCTTTGGCAACTTG
CTAAGATAACTGAAAGCAGCTCTACAAAGGAGGACTTGCTGCGTTTAAAGAAACAAATGAGAGTATTTTG
TCAGATATGTCAACATTACCTGACCAACGTGAATACTACTGTTAAGGAACAGGCCTTCACTATTCTGTGT
GATATTTTGATGATCTTCAGCCATCAGATTATGTCAGGAGGGCGTGACATGTTAGAGCCATTAGTGTATA
CCCCTGATTCTTCATTGCAGTCTGAGTTGCTCAGCTTTATTTTGGATCATGTCTTCATTGAACAGGATGA
TGATAATAATAGTGCAGATGGTCAGCAAGAGGATGAAGCCAGTAAAATTGAAGCTCTGCACAAGAGAAGA
AATTTACTTGCAGCATTTTGTAAGCTAATTGTATATACTGTGGTGGAGATGAATACAGCTGCAGATATCT
TCAAACAGTATATGAAGTATTATAATGACTATGGAGATATCATCAAAGAAACAATGAGTAAAACAAGGCA
GATAGACAAAATTCAGTGTGCTAAGACCCTTATTCTCAGTCTGCAACAGCTTTTTAATGAAATGATACAA
GAAAATGGCTATAATTTTGATAGATCATCCTCTACATTTAGTGGCATAAAAGAACTTGCTCGACGTTTTG
CTTTAACTTTTGGACTTGATCAGTTGAAAACAAGAGAAGCCATTGCCATGCTACACAAAGATGGCATAGA
ATTTGCTTTTAAAGAGCCTAATCCGCAAGGGGAGAGCCATCCACCTTTAAATTTGGCATTTCTTGATATT
CTGAGTGAATTTTCTTCTAAACTACTTCGACAAGACAAAAGAACAGTGTATGTTTACTTGGAAAAGTTCA
TGACCTTTCAGATGTCACTCCGAAGAGAGGATGTGTGGCTTCCACTGATGTCTTACCGAAATTCTTTGCT
AGCTGGTGGTGATGATGACACCATGTCAGTCATTAGTGGAATCAGCAGCCGGGGGTCAACAGTACGGAGT
AAAAAATCAAAACCATCTACAGGAAAACGGAAAGTGGTTGAGGGCATGCAGCTTTCACTCACTGAAGAAA
GTAGTAGTAGTGACAGTATGTGGTTAAGCAGAGAACAAACACTGCACACCCCTGTTATGATGCAGACACC
ACAACTCACCTCCACTATTATGAGAGAGCCCAAAAGATTACGGCCTGAGGATAGCTTCATGAGTGTTTAT
CCAATGCAGACTGAACATCATCAAACACCTCTTGATTATAACACGCAGGTAACATGGATGTTAGCTCAAA
GACAACAAGAGGAAGCAAGGCAACAGCAGGAGAGAGCAGCAATGAGCTATGTTAAACTGCGAACTAATCT
TCAGCATGCCATTCGGCGTGGCACAAGCCTAATGGAAGATGATGAAGAGCCAATTGTGGAAGATGTTATG
ATGTCCTCAGAAGGGAGGATTGAGGATCTTAATGAGGGAATGGATTTTGACACCATGGATATAGATTTGC
CACCATCAAAGAACAGACGAGAGAGAACAGAACTGAAGCCTGATTTCTTTGATCCAGCTTCAATTATGGA
TGAATCAGTTCTTGGAGTGTCAATGTTTTAA
