>Addgene plasmid #73965 | pcDNA3.1-FLAG-SBP-STAG2 (S653X) | addgene partial sequence | sequence record 139387 | T7 5'-TAATACGACTCACTATAGGG-3'
CCGAGCTCGGATCCACCGGTACCATGGACTACAAGGACGACGACGACAAGATGGACGAGAAGACCACCGG
CTGGCGCGGCGGCCACGTGGTGGAGGGCCTGGCCGGCGAGCTGGAGCAGCTGCGCGCCCGCCTGGAGCAC
CACCCCCAGGGCCAGCGCGAGCCCGGCGGCATAGCAGCTCCAGAAATACCAACTGATTTTAATCTACTAC
AGGAGTCAGAAACACATTTTTCTTCTGACACAGATTTTGAAGATATCGAAGGAAAAAACCAAAAGCAAGG
CAAAGGCAAAACTTGTAAAAAAGGCAAAAAGGGCCCAGCAGAAAAGGGCAAAGGTGGAAATGGAGGAGGA
AAACCTCCTTCTGGTCCAAACCGAATGAATGGTCATCACCAACAGAATGGAGTGGAAAACATGATGTTGT
TTGAAGTTGTTAAAATGGGCAAGAGTGCTATGCAGTCGGTGGTAGATGATTGGATAGAATCATACAAGCA
TGACCGAGATATAGCACTTCTTGACCTTATCAACTTTTTTATTCAGTGTTCAGGCTGTAAAGGAGTTGTC
ACAGCAGAAATGTTTAGACATATGCAGAACTCTGAGATAATTCGAAAAATGACTGAAGAGTTCGATGAGG
ATAGTGGAGATTATCCACTTACCATGGCTGGTCCTCAGTGGAAGAAGTTCAAATCCAGTTTTTGTGAGTT
CATTGGCGTGTTAGTACGGCAATGTCAATATAGTATCATATATGATGAGTATATGATGGATACAGTCATT
TCACTTCTTACAGGATTGTCTGACTCACAAGTCAGAGCATT
