>Addgene plasmid #73965 | pcDNA3.1-FLAG-SBP-STAG2 (S653X) | addgene partial sequence | sequence record 139464 | hSTAG2-F2 5'-GGATGCCTTATTGCGACAGA-3'
GCATGTTCTAAAACTTACCATGCACTCTGTAATGAAGAGTTCACAATCTTCAACAGAGTAGATATTTGAA
GAAGTCAACTGATAGATGAATTGGCAGATAAATTTAACCGGCTTCTTGAAGATTTTCTGCAAGAGGGTGA
AGAACCTGATGAAGATGATGCATATCAGGTATTGTCAACATTGAAGAGGATCACTGCTTTTCATAATGCC
CATGACCTTTCAAAGTGGGATTTATTTGCTTGTAATTACAAACTCTTGAAAACTGGAATCGAAAATGGAG
ACATGCCTGAGCAGATTGTTATTCACGCACTGCAGTGTACTCACTATGTAATCCTTTGGCAACTTGCTAA
GATAACTGAAAGCAGCTCTACAAAGGAGGACTTGCTGCGTTTAAAGAAACAAATGAGAGTATTTTGTCAG
ATATGTCAACATTACCTGACCAACGTGAATACTACTGTTAAGGAACAGGCCTTCACTATTCTGTGTGATA
TTTTGATGATCTTCAGCCATCAGATTATGTCAGGAGGGCGTGACATGTTAGAGCCATTAGTGTATACCCC
TGATTCTTCATTGCAGTCTGAGTTGCTCAGCTTTATTTTGGATCATGTCTTCATTGAACAGGATGATGAT
AATAATAGTGCAGATGGTCAGCAAGAGGATGAAGCCAGTAAAATTGAAGCTCTGCACAAGAGAAGAAATT
TACTTGCAGCATTTTGTAAGCTAATTGTATATACTGTGGTGGAGATGAATACAGCTGCAGATATCTTCAA
ACAGTATATGAAGTATTATAATGACTATGGAGATATCATCAAAGAA
